Addgene plasmid #111758: pBA-mCherry-EGFP-PIM
Purpose: Low level expression of mCherry-EGFP-PIM. Can be used for inducible aggregate formation upon AP20187 addition
Depositing lab: Lukas Kapitein. Depositing organization: Utrecht University. Publication: Probing aggrephagy using chemically-induced protein aggregates. Janssen AFJ, Katrukha EA, van Straaten W, Verlhac P, Reggiori F, Kapitein LC. Nat Commun. 2018 Oct 12;9(1):4245. doi: 10.1038/s41467-018-06674-4. PubMed 30315152.
Backbone
  Vector backbone: β-actin
  Vector type: Mammalian Expression
Growth in bacteria
  Bacterial resistance: Ampicillin, 100 μg/mL
  Growth temperature: 37°C
  Growth strain: DH5alpha
  Copy number: High Copy
Gene/Insert
  Gene/Insert name: 2x FKBP homo-mCherry-EGFP-2x FKBP homo-2x FKBP
  Species: Synthetic
  Insert size (bp): 3456
  Mutation: Val24Glu, Tyr80Cys, Ala95Thr mutations in second homo-FKBP domain
  Promoter: chicken beta-actin
  Cloning method: Restriction Enzyme; 5′ cloning site HindIII (unknown if destroyed); 3′ cloning site EcoRI (unknown if destroyed)
  Sequencing primers: 5′ unknown
Terms and licenses: Academic/Nonprofit Terms; Industry Terms: Not Available to Industry
How to cite: pBA-mCherry-EGFP-PIM was a gift from Lukas Kapitein (Addgene plasmid # 111758 ; http://n2t.net/addgene:111758 ; RRID:Addgene_111758)
