[The description below was written by a language model from this plasmid's Addgene catalogue record and pLannotate feature annotations shown in this document.]
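Description:
pBA-mCherry-EGFP-PIM is a mammalian expression plasmid built on a chicken β-actin promoter backbone and intended for low-level expression of a chemically inducible aggregating reporter. It is propagated in E. coli through a high-copy ColE1/pUC-type origin and selected with ampicillin via the β-lactamase gene. Remnants of lac regulatory elements, lacZα, rop and bom are carried over from the cloning backbone and have no stated role. No mammalian selection marker is annotated.

The expression cassette consists of the chicken β-actin promoter followed by a chimeric β-actin/β-globin intron, a synthetic fusion open reading frame of about 3.5 kb, and an SV40 polyadenylation signal. The catalogue describes the insert as two homodimerizing FKBP domains, mCherry, EGFP, two more homodimerizing FKBP domains and two further FKBP domains, with Val24Glu, Tyr80Cys and Ala95Thr changes recorded in the second homodimerizing domain. The feature tables annotate two F36V FKBP12 (DmrB) units upstream of mCherry and EGFP. Downstream of EGFP there is an unannotated stretch of roughly 700 bp, then one more DmrB unit and one FKBP12 unit with alternative codons. The unannotated region is large enough to hold the remaining FKBP repeats named in the catalogue, but the annotation does not confirm this. The two sequence records (sequencing result and depositor sequence) differ slightly in length and start coordinate but show the same features in the same order.

F36V FKBP domains bind synthetic dimerizing ligands such as AP20187, so adding that compound crosslinks the multivalent protein into aggregates. The associated work used these aggregates to study aggrephagy. mCherry has low acid sensitivity and EGFP moderate acid sensitivity, so the tandem tag can in principle report delivery of aggregates to acidic compartments.
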