Features (pLannotate 1.2.2; 20 found; start..end, strand, type, name):
   1029..1349    +  CDS            DmrB: F36V mutant of FK506-binding protein FKBP12 binds synthetic ligands that do not bind wild-type FKBP
   1356..1676    +  CDS            DmrB: F36V mutant of FK506-binding protein FKBP12 binds synthetic ligands that do not bind wild-type FKBP
   1692..2396    +  CDS            mCherry: mCherry is a basic (constitutively fluorescent) red fluorescent protein published in 2004, derived from Discosoma sp.. It is reported to be a very rapidly-maturing monomer with low acid sensitivity.
   2406..3119    +  CDS            EGFP: EGFP is a basic (constitutively fluorescent) green fluorescent protein published in 1996, derived from Aequorea victoria. It is reported to be a rapidly-maturing weak dimer with moderate acid sensitivity.
   3810..4130    +  CDS            DmrB: F36V mutant of FK506-binding protein FKBP12 binds synthetic ligands that do not bind wild-type FKBP
   4137..4457    +  CDS            FKBP: human FK506-binding protein FKBP12 synthetic gene with alternative codons
   4635..4720    +  CDS            large T antigen (fragment): large T antigen from SV40 (simian virus 40)
   4743..4877    +  polyA_signal   SV40 poly(A) signal: SV40 polyadenylation signal
   4916..4932    -  protein_bind   lac operator: The lac repressor binds to the lac operator to inhibit transcription in E. coli. This inhibition can be relieved by adding lactose or isopropyl-β-D-thiogalactopyranoside (IPTG). lac repressor encoded by lacI
   4940..4970    -  promoter       lac promoter: promoter for the E. coli lac operon
   4985..5006    -  protein_bind   CAP binding site: CAP binding activates transcription in the presence of cAMP. E. coli catabolite activator protein
   5019..5111    -  CDS            lacI (fragment): lac repressor; lacI; The lac repressor binds to the lac operator to inhibit transcription in E. coli. This inhibition can be relieved by adding lactose or isopropyl-β-D-thiogalactopyranoside (IPTG).
   5294..5882    -  rep_origin     ori: high-copy-number ColE1/pMB1/pBR322/pUC origin of replication
   6053..6913    -  CDS            AmpR: β-lactamase; bla; confers resistance to ampicillin, carbenicillin, and related antibiotics
   6914..7018    -  promoter       AmpR promoter: bla
   7113..7148    +  CDS            rop (fragment): Rop protein, which maintains plasmids at low copy number; rop
   7251..7349    +  misc_feature   bom (fragment): basis of mobility region from pBR322
   7355..7509    -  CDS            lacZα (fragment): LacZα fragment of β-galactosidase; lacZ fragment
   9307..9582    +  promoter       chicken β-actin promoter: No description available
   9583..955     +  intron         chimeric intron (across the origin): chimera between introns from chicken β-actin and rabbit β-globin
>Addgene plasmid #111758 | pBA-mCherry-EGFP-PIM | depositor full sequence | sequence record 209924 | pBA-mCherry-EGFP-PIM sequence 9587 bps
CGCTGCGTTGCCTTCGCCCCGTGCCCCGCTCCGCGCCGCCTCGCGCCGCCCGCCCCGGCTCTGACTGACC
GCGTTACTCCCACAGGTGAGCGGGCGGGACGGCCCTTCTCCTCCGGGCTGTAATTAGCGCTTGGTTTAAT
GACGGCTCGTTTCTTTTCTGTGGCTGCGTGAAAGCCTTAAAGGGCTCCGGGAGGGCCCTTTGTGCGGGGG
GGAGCGGCTCGGGGGGTGCGTGCGTGTGTGTGTGCGTGGGGAGCGCCGCGTGCGGCCCGCGCTGCCCGGC
GGCTGTGAGCGCTGCGGGCGCGGCGCGGGGCTTTGTGCGCTCCGCGTGTGCGCGAGGGGAGCGCGGCCGG
GGGCGGTGCCCCGCGGTGCGGGGGGGCTGCGAGGGGAACAAAGGCTGCGTGCGGGGTGTGTGCGTGGGGG
GGTGAGCAGGGGGTGTGGGCGCGGCGGTCGGGCTGTAACCCCCCCCTGCACCCCCCTCCCCGAGTTGCTG
AGCACGGCCCGGCTTCGGGTGCGGGGCTCCGTGCGGGGCGTGGCGCGGGGCTCGCCGTGCCGGGCGGGGG
GTGGCGGCAGGTGGGGGTGCCGGGCGGGGCGGGGCCGCCTCGGGCCGGGGAGGGCTCGGGGGAGGGGCGC
GGCGGCCCCGGAGCGCCGGCGGCTGTCGAGGCGCGGCGAGCCGCAGCCATTGCCTTTTATGGTAATCGTG
CGAGAGGGCGCAGGGACTTCCTTTGTCCCAAATCTGGCGGAGCCGAAATCTGGGAGGCGCCGCCGCACCC
CCTCTAGCGGGCGCGGGCGAAGCGGTGCGGCGCCGGCAGGAAGGAAATGGGCGGGGAGGGCCTTCGTGCG
TCGCCGCGCCGCCGTCCCCTTCTCCATCTCCAGCCTCGGGGCTGCCGCAGGGGGACGGCTGCCTTCGGGG
GGGACGGGGCAGGGCGGGGTTCGGCTTCTGGCGTGTGACCGGCGGGGTTTATATCTTCCCTTCTCTGTTC
CTCCGCAGCCCCCAAGCTAGCGCTAAGCTTGCCACCATGCGCTCTAGAGGCGTCCAAGTCGAAACCATTA
GTCCCGGCGATGGCAGAACATTTCCTAAAAGGGGACAAACATGTGTCGTCCATTATACAGGCATGTTGGA
GGACGGCAAAAAGGTGGACAGTAGTAGAGATCGCAATAAACCTTTCAAATTCATGTTGGGAAAACAAGAA
GTCATTAGGGGATGGGAGGAGGGCGTGGCTCAAATGTCCGTCGGCCAACGCGCTAAGCTCACCATCAGCC
CCGACTACGCATACGGCGCTACCGGACATCCCGGAATTATTCCCCCTCACGCTACCTTGGTGTTTGACGT
CGAACTGTTGAAGCTCGAGACTAGAGGAGTGCAGGTGGAGACTATCTCCCCAGGAGACGGGCGCACCTTC
CCCAAGCGCGGCCAGACCTGCGTGGAGCACTACACCGGGATGCTTGAAGATGGAAAGAAAGTTGATTCCT
CCCGGGACAGAAACAAGCCCTTTAAGTTTATGCTAGGCAAGCAGGAGGTGATCCGAGGCTGGGAAGAAGG
GGTTGCCCAGATGAGTGTGGGTCAGAGAGCCAAACTGACTATATCTCCAGATTGTGCCTATGGTGCCACT
GGGCACCCAGGCATCATCCCACCACATACCACTCTCGTCTTCGATGTGGAGCTTCTAAAACTGGAAACTA
GTGAACCGGTAGTGAGCAAGGGCGAGGAGGATAACATGGCCATCATCAAGGAGTTCATGCGCTTCAAGGT
GCACATGGAGGGCTCCGTGAACGGCCACGAGTTCGAGATCGAGGGCGAGGGCGAGGGCCGCCCCTACGAG
GGCACCCAGACCGCCAAGCTGAAGGTGACCAAGGGTGGCCCCCTGCCCTTCGCCTGGGACATCCTGTCCC
CTCAGTTCATGTACGGCTCCAAGGCCTACGTGAAGCACCCCGCCGACATCCCCGACTACTTGAAGCTGTC
CTTCCCCGAGGGCTTCAAGTGGGAGCGCGTGATGAACTTCGAGGACGGCGGCGTGGTGACCGTGACCCAG
GACTCCTCCCTGCAGGACGGCGAGTTCATCTACAAGGTGAAGCTGCGCGGCACCAACTTCCCCTCCGACG
GCCCCGTAATGCAGAAGAAGACCATGGGCTGGGAGGCCTCCTCCGAGCGGATGTACCCCGAGGACGGCGC
CCTGAAGGGCGAGATCAAGCAGAGGCTGAAGCTGAAGGACGGCGGCCACTACGACGCTGAGGTCAAGACC
ACCTACAAGGCCAAGAAGCCCGTGCAGCTGCCCGGCGCCTACAACGTCAACATCAAGTTGGACATCACCT
CCCACAACGAGGACTACACCATCGTGGAACAGTACGAACGCGCCGAGGGCCGCCACTCCACCGGCGGCAT
GGACGAGCTGTACAAGGGCGCGCCTGTGAGCAAGGGCGAGGAGCTGTTCACCGGGGTGGTGCCCATCCTG
GTCGAGCTGGACGGCGACGTAAACGGCCACAAGTTCAGCGTGTCCGGCGAGGGCGAGGGCGATGCCACCT
ACGGCAAGCTGACCCTGAAGTTCATCTGCACCACCGGCAAGCTGCCCGTGCCCTGGCCCACCCTCGTGAC
CACCCTGACCTACGGCGTGCAGTGCTTCAGCCGCTACCCCGACCACATGAAGCAGCACGACTTCTTCAAG
TCCGCCATGCCCGAAGGCTACGTCCAGGAGCGCACCATCTTCTTCAAGGACGACGGCAACTACAAGACCC
GCGCCGAGGTGAAGTTCGAGGGCGACACCCTGGTGAACCGCATCGAGCTGAAGGGCATCGACTTCAAGGA
GGACGGCAACATCCTGGGGCACAAGCTGGAGTACAACTACAACAGCCACAACGTCTATATCATGGCCGAC
AAGCAGAAGAACGGCATCAAGGTGAACTTCAAGATCCGCCACAACATCGAGGACGGCAGCGTGCAGCTCG
CCGACCACTACCAGCAGAACACCCCCATCGGCGACGGCCCCGTGCTGCTGCCCGACAACCACTACCTGAG
CACCCAGTCCGCCCTGAGCAAAGACCCCAACGAGAAGCGCGATCACATGGTCCTGCTGGAGTTCGTGACC
GCCGCCGGGATCACTCTCGGCATGGACGAGCTGTACAAGGCTAGCCGCTCACGCGGCGTTCAGGTGGAGA
CTATAAGCCCGGGGGATGGTCGCACTTTTCCTAAACGAGGCCAGACGTGCGTAGTTCACTATACCGGCAT
GCTTGAAGACGGCAAGAAGGTGGATAGCTCTAGGGACCGGAATAAGCCCTTCAAGTTCATGCTTGGTAAG
CAAGAAGTGATCCGGGGTTGGGAAGAGGGGGTTGCCCAAATGTCAGTCGGACAACGGGCGAAGTTGACTA
TTTCTCCTGATTACGCTTATGGTGCGACGGGACATCCTGGCATCATACCGCCTCACGCCACTCTTGTCTT
TGATGTGGAACTTTTGAAGCTGGAAACGCGAGGGGTTCAAGTTGAGACCATTTCACCGGGCGATGGCAGA
ACATTCCCGAAAAGGGGACAAACGTGTGTAGTACACTATACGGGCATGCTCGAAGACGGGAAAAAGGTTG
ACTCAAGTAGAGATCGGAACAAGCCTTTCAAGTTCATGTTGGGGAAACAAGAGGTAATACGCGGGTGGGA
GGAGGGAGTCGCTCAGATGTCTGTAGGCCAAAGGGCGAAGCTCACCATATCACCAGATTACGCTTACGGG
GCGACGGGCCATCCCGGAATAATACCTCCGCACGCGACACTTGTTTTTGATGTTGAATTGCTTAAGTTGG
AGACCAGCAGATCTGTCGACCGCTCTAGAGGAGTGCAGGTGGAAACCATCTCCCCAGGAGACGGGCGCAC
CTTCCCCAAGCGCGGCCAGACCTGCGTGGTGCACTACACCGGGATGCTTGAAGATGGAAAGAAATTTGAC
TCCTCCCGGGACAGAAACAAGCCCTTTAAGTTTATGCTAGGCAAGCAGGAGGTGATCCGAGGCTGGGAAG
AAGGGGTTGCCCAGATGAGTGTGGGTCAGAGAGCCAAACTGACTATATCTCCAGATTATGCCTATGGTGC
CACTGGGCACCCAGGCATCATCCCACCACATGCCACTCTCGTCTTCGATGTGGAGCTTCTAAAACTGGAA
ACTAGAGGCGTGCAGGTCGAGACCATCAGCCCCGGCGACGGCCGCACCTTTCCCAAGAGAGGCCAGACTT
GCGTGGTCCACTACACCGGCATGCTGGAGGACGGCAAGAAGTTCGACAGCAGCCGCGACCGCAACAAGCC
CTTCAAGTTCATGCTGGGCAAACAGGAAGTGATCCGCGGCTGGGAGGAAGGCGTGGCTCAGATGAGCGTG
GGGCAGCGGGCCAAGCTGACCATCAGCCCCGACTATGCCTACGGCGCCACCGGCCACCCCGGCATCATCC
CCCCCCACGCCACCCTGGTGTTCGACGTGGAGCTGCTGAAGCTGGAGACTAGTTAGGAATTCAGGATCCA
GTCGACTAGTACTTCTCGAGCTCTGTACATGTCCGCGGTCGCGACGTACGCGTATCGATGGCGCCAGCTG
CAGGCGGCCGCCATATGCATCCTAGGCCTATTAATATTCCGGAGTATACGTAGCCGGCTAACAACCGGTA
CCTCTAGATAAGTAATGATCATAATCAGCCATATCACATCTGTAGAGGTTTTACTTGCTTTAAAAAACCT
CCCACACCTCCCCCTGAACCTGAAACATAAAATGAATGCAATTGTTGTTGTTAACTTGTTTATTGCAGCT
TATAATGGTTACAAATAAAGCAATAGCATCACAAATTTCACAAATAAAGCATTTTTTTCACTGCATTCTA
GTTGTGGTTTGTCCAAACTCATCAATGTATCTTATCATGTCTGGATCAATTCGTAATCATGGTCATAGCT
GTTTCCTGTGTGAAATTGTTATCCGCTCACAATTCCACACAACATACGAGCCGGAAGCATAAAGTGTAAA
GCCTGGGGTGCCTAATGAGTGAGCTAACTCACATTAATTGCGTTGCGCTCACTGCCCGCTTTCCAGTCGG
GAAACCTGTCGTGCCAGCTGCATTAATGAATCGGCCAACGCGCGGGGAGAGGCGGTTTGCGTATTGGGCG
CTCTTCCGCTTCCTCGCTCACTGACTCGCTGCGCTCGGTCGTTCGGCTGCGGCGAGCGGTATCAGCTCAC
TCAAAGGCGGTAATACGGTTATCCACAGAATCAGGGGATAACGCAGGAAAGAACATGTGAGCAAAAGGCC
AGCAAAAGGCCAGGAACCGTAAAAAGGCCGCGTTGCTGGCGTTTTTCCATAGGCTCCGCCCCCCTGACGA
GCATCACAAAAATCGACGCTCAAGTCAGAGGTGGCGAAACCCGACAGGACTATAAAGATACCAGGCGTTT
CCCCCTGGAAGCTCCCTCGTGCGCTCTCCTGTTCCGACCCTGCCGCTTACCGGATACCTGTCCGCCTTTC
TCCCTTCGGGAAGCGTGGCGCTTTCTCATAGCTCACGCTGTAGGTATCTCAGTTCGGTGTAGGTCGTTCG
CTCCAAGCTGGGCTGTGTGCACGAACCCCCCGTTCAGCCCGACCGCTGCGCCTTATCCGGTAACTATCGT
CTTGAGTCCAACCCGGTAAGACACGACTTATCGCCACTGGCAGCAGCCACTGGTAACAGGATTAGCAGAG
CGAGGTATGTAGGCGGTGCTACAGAGTTCTTGAAGTGGTGGCCTAACTACGGCTACAGTAGAAGGACAGT
ATTTGGTATCTGCGCTCTGCTGAAGCCAGTTACCTTCGGAAAAAGAGTTGGTAGCTCTTGATCCGGCAAA
CAAACCACCGCTGGTAGCGGTGGTTTTTTTGTTTGCAAGCAGCAGATTACGCGCAGAAAAAAAGGATCTC
AAGAAGATCCTTTGATCTTTTCTACGGGGTCTGACGCTCAGTGGAACGAAAACTCACGTTAAGGGATTTT
GGTCATGAGATTATCAAAAAGGATCTTCACCTAGATCCTTTTAAATTAAAAATGAAGTTTTAAATCAATC
TAAAGTATATATGAGTAAACTTGGTCTGACAGTTACCAATGCTTAATCAGTGAGGCACCTATCTCAGCGA
TCTGTCTATTTCGTTCATCCATAGTTGCCTGACTCCCCGTCGTGTAGATAACTACGATACGGGAGGGCTT
ACCATCTGGCCCCAGTGCTGCAATGATACCGCGAGACCCACGCTCACCGGCTCCAGATTTATCAGCAATA
AACCAGCCAGCCGGAAGGGCCGAGCGCAGAAGTGGTCCTGCAACTTTATCCGCCTCCATCCAGTCTATTA
ATTGTTGCCGGGAAGCTAGAGTAAGTAGTTCGCCAGTTAATAGTTTGCGCAACGTTGTTGCCATTGCTAC
AGGCATCGTGGTGTCACGCTCGTCGTTTGGTATGGCTTCATTCAGCTCCGGTTCCCAACGATCAAGGCGA
GTTACATGATCCCCCATGTTGTGCAAAAAAGCGGTTAGCTCCTTCGGTCCTCCGATCGTTGTCAGAAGTA
AGTTGGCCGCAGTGTTATCACTCATGGTTATGGCAGCACTGCATAATTCTCTTACTGTCATGCCATCCGT
AAGATGCTTTTCTGTGACTGGTGAGTACTCAACCAAGTCATTCTGAGAATAGTGTATGCGGCGACCGAGT
TGCTCTTGCCCGGCGTCAATACGGGATAATACCGCGCCACATAGCAGAACTTTAAAAGTGCTCATCATTG
GAAAACGTTCTTCGGGGCGAAAACTCTCAAGGATCTTACCGCTGTTGAGATCCAGTTCGATGTAACCCAC
TCGTGCACCCAACTGATCTTCAGCATCTTTTACTTTCACCAGCGTTTCTGGGTGAGCAAAAACAGGAAGG
CAAAATGCCGCAAAAAAGGGAATAAGGGCGACACGGAAATGTTGAATACTCATACTCTTCCTTTTTCAAT
ATTATTGAAGCATTTATCAGGGTTATTGTCTCATGAGCGGATACATATTTGAATGTATTTAGAAAAATAA
ACAAATAGGGGTTCCGCGCACATTTCCCCGAAAAGTGCCACCTGACGTCTAAGAAACCATTATTATCATG
ACATTAACCTATAAAAATAGGCGTATCACGAGGCCCTTTCGTCTCGCGCGTTTCGGTGATGACGGTGAAA
ACCTCTGACACATGCAGCTCCCGGAGACGGTCACAGCTTGTCTGTAAGCGGATGCCGGGAGCAGACAAGC
CCGTCAGGGCGCGTCAGCGGGTGTTGGCGGGTGTCGGGGTTGGCTTAACTATGCGGCATCAGAGCAGATT
GTACTGAGAGTGCACCATATGCGGTGTGAAATACCGCACAGATGCGTAAGGAGAAAATACCGCATCAGGC
GCCATTCGCCATTCAGGCTGCGCAACTGTTGGGAAGGGCGATCGGTGCGGGCCTCTTCGCTATTACGCCA
GCTGGCGAAAGGGGGATGTGCTGCAAGGCGATTAAGTTGGGTAACGCCAGGGTTTTCCCAGTCACGACGT
TGTAAAACGACGGCCAGTGCCAAGTTGGGATCTTTGCATTGGCCCACGGCTCTCAGGATGGGGATGCTCC
CCTTCAGCACCCGGTTCCCCTTGGAAACTGATGGTCCTGGCTCTGTGGCATGGCAGTGGCACTGTGAGGA
GCCCCTACCAGCAGCACACAGTGGGTTTGGCACTGCCACGCTCCGGATGCCGCGCTCTGATCCAACCCCA
TAATCAAGGGAACCCGAATTGCCCCATCATTGCCCCCACCACCCCCATCCTGCCGGGCCCTCACACCCCA
CGCTGCCTTGTGGTGACATTCCCCAGCCCAAACCCACGGCTTCATGGCTACCGCGGGGCATTTCCCATTG
CCGCCCCATTATCAGCTCTGCACACCTCCCGCTGTACCCATGCCTCGTGGCTGCCCTTCTTTGACGTATA
ATCTTCTAATTAATACCCGGCCTTGTCAAAGTGGAGCACAAACGTTAATTAATTCCCCAGCAGGCAGGTA
ATTAACAGTGTGACTCCCTTTTTGCTGCGAGTGGGGCTGATACAGAGAGATGTGGCACTATGGAGCCCAC
GGGGTCCTGGCACTGGGTGCCCACGGAGGTCCCCATGTGCTGCAGTGTCACCGCCTCCGAGGTGACAGTA
TTGTCCCTGCGGTGTCCCTGCAGCTCAGCTCTGTCCACAGGGCCACCTCCAGTTTGGAGGGGACACAATG
CAGCCCCGATGCAACCCATCCTCGCAGCATCCCAGGGACAAAGACCCCACTGCAAGACCGCACACAGGGC
TGGGTCCCGCTCCCCTAATATCTACAGTGCTTTTGCATGGCCCCTTAATCAATGCAGTTAATCAGCATGC
GCTCATGCACCGCTCTGGAGCTGCAAAGCCCCTCGCAGCGCTGCTCACCAACACCGCGCACCGCCCCGGC
CCAGCCTGCAGCACGCGCTGCAAACAGGAAAGAAACAAAATATTGCCCAAATGTAGGCAAAGGCATTCGG
CTGCCTTGACCTCCGCCGGGCCGGGCCCTGCCTGACTCAGCTCCTTACTCAGCGCTCGCTTCCTCCCTCC
GGCTGCCACCGCCGCAGCGCACACCCTGACAAAGAGTGGCCCTTAACGGGCTCTGAGGTGCACCCAGCAG
TGCACTCAGCAGTCCAAGGGCCGGCCTGGAGGTTTGCACCGCTACGTGCTGACATTAGCATTGAACTTGG
CCCTGGGTAGTGCTGCAGGCCGGGCGGGGTGGGTGTAGAGAGTGCAGCGCGCGTTGCACCCGGTGCCCCT
TCCCCTCCCTTGCATCCCAGCAGGCTGCACCCCAGCACCAGGCCCGTGCATGCATGCTCCTGGTGTTATT
GCAGCCTGGTGCATGCATGCGTCTTAGTGGTGCAGCGCTGTGCATGCATCCTCCTTGGTGTGTAGCAGCT
TAGTGCATGCATACCCCTCGGTGTTATTGCTGCTCTGTGCAGGCACGCTCATTGTATCACTTCATCCCAG
TGCATGCACTCACACTGGAGCGATTGCTGCTCGGTGCACGCACACTCATTGTATCACGTCAGCTCAGTGG
CTGCACGCACACCGGTGTTATTGCTGCTCGGTGCGTGCATGCACATCAGTGTCGCTGCAGCTCAGTGCAT
GCACGCTCATTGCCCATCGCTATCCCTGCCTCTCCTGCTGGCGCTCCCCGGGAGGTGACTTCAAGGGGAC
CGCAGGACCACCTCGGGGGTGGGGGGAGGGCTGCACACGCGGACCCCGCTCCCCCTCCCCAACAAAGCAC
TGTGGAATCAAAAAGGGGGGAGGGGGGATGGAGGGGCGCGTCACACCCCCGCCCCACACCCTCACCTCGA
GGTGAGCCCCACGTTCTGCTTCACTCTCCCCATCTCCCCCCCCTCCCCACCCCCAATTTTGTATTTATTT
ATTTTTTAATTATTTTGTGCAGCGATGGGGGCGGGGGGGGGGGGGGCGCGCGCCAGGCGGGGCGGGGCGG
GGCGAGGGGCGGGGCGGGGCGAGGCGGAGAGGTGCGGCGGCAGCCAATCAGAGCGGCGCGCTCCGAAAGT
TTCCTTTTATGGCGAGGCGGCGGCGGCGGCGGCCCTATAAAAAGCGAAGCGCGCGGCGGGCGGGAGT
