Features (pLannotate 1.2.2; 20 found; start..end, strand, type, name):
      1..276     +  promoter       chicken β-actin promoter: No description available
    277..1246    +  intron         chimeric intron: chimera between introns from chicken β-actin and rabbit β-globin
   1320..1640    +  CDS            DmrB: F36V mutant of FK506-binding protein FKBP12 binds synthetic ligands that do not bind wild-type FKBP
   1647..1967    +  CDS            DmrB: F36V mutant of FK506-binding protein FKBP12 binds synthetic ligands that do not bind wild-type FKBP
   1983..2687    +  CDS            mCherry: mCherry is a basic (constitutively fluorescent) red fluorescent protein published in 2004, derived from Discosoma sp.. It is reported to be a very rapidly-maturing monomer with low acid sensitivity.
   2697..3410    +  CDS            EGFP: EGFP is a basic (constitutively fluorescent) green fluorescent protein published in 1996, derived from Aequorea victoria. It is reported to be a rapidly-maturing weak dimer with moderate acid sensitivity.
   4101..4421    +  CDS            DmrB: F36V mutant of FK506-binding protein FKBP12 binds synthetic ligands that do not bind wild-type FKBP
   4428..4748    +  CDS            FKBP: human FK506-binding protein FKBP12 synthetic gene with alternative codons
   4932..5017    +  CDS            large T antigen (fragment): large T antigen from SV40 (simian virus 40)
   5040..5174    +  polyA_signal   SV40 poly(A) signal: SV40 polyadenylation signal
   5212..5228    -  protein_bind   lac operator: The lac repressor binds to the lac operator to inhibit transcription in E. coli. This inhibition can be relieved by adding lactose or isopropyl-β-D-thiogalactopyranoside (IPTG). lac repressor encoded by lacI
   5236..5266    -  promoter       lac promoter: promoter for the E. coli lac operon
   5281..5302    -  protein_bind   CAP binding site: CAP binding activates transcription in the presence of cAMP. E. coli catabolite activator protein
   5315..5407    -  CDS            lacI (fragment): lac repressor; lacI; The lac repressor binds to the lac operator to inhibit transcription in E. coli. This inhibition can be relieved by adding lactose or isopropyl-β-D-thiogalactopyranoside (IPTG).
   5590..6178    -  rep_origin     ori: high-copy-number ColE1/pMB1/pBR322/pUC origin of replication
   6349..7209    -  CDS            AmpR: β-lactamase; bla; confers resistance to ampicillin, carbenicillin, and related antibiotics
   7210..7314    -  promoter       AmpR promoter: bla
   7409..7444    +  CDS            rop (fragment): Rop protein, which maintains plasmids at low copy number; rop
   7546..7645    +  misc_feature   bom (fragment): basis of mobility region from pBR322
   7651..7805    -  CDS            lacZα (fragment): LacZα fragment of β-galactosidase; lacZ fragment
>Addgene plasmid #111758 | pBA-mCherry-EGFP-PIM | addgene full sequence | sequence record 222504 | Addgene NGS Result
TCGAGGTGAGCCCCACGTTCTGCTTCACTCTCCCCATCTCCCCCCCCTCCCCACCCCCAATTTTGTATTT
ATTTATTTTTTAATTATTTTGTGCAGCGATGGGGGCGGGGGGGGGGGGGGCGCGCGCCAGGCGGGGCGGG
GCGGGGCGAGGGGCGGGGCGGGGCGAGGCGGAGAGGTGCGGCGGCAGCCAATCAGAGCGGCGCGCTCCGA
AAGTTTCCTTTTATGGCGAGGCGGCGGCGGCGGCGGCCCTATAAAAAGCGAAGCGCGCGGCGGGCGGGAG
TCGCTGCGCGCTGCCTTCGCCCCGTGCCCCGCTCCGCCGCCGCCTCGCGCCGCCCGCCCCGGCTCTGACT
GACCGCGTTACTCCCACAGGTGAGCGGGCGGGACGGCCCTTCTCCTCCGGGCTGTAATTAGCGCTTGGTT
TAATGACGGCTCGTTTCTTTTCTGTGGCTGCGTGAAAGCCTTAAAGGGCTCCGGGAGGGCCCTTTGTGCG
GGGGGGAGCGGCTCGGGGGGTGCGTGCGTGTGTGTGTGCGTGGGGAGCGCCGCGTGCGGCTCCGCGCTGC
CCGGCGGCTGTGAGCGCTGCGGGCGCGGCGCGGGGCTTTGTGCGCTCCGCAGTGTGCGCGAGGGGAGCGC
GGCCGGGGGCGGTGCCCCGCGGTGCGGGGGGGGCTGCGAGGGGAACAAAGGCTGCGTGCGGGGTGTGTGC
GTGGGGGGGTGAGCAGGGGGTGTGGGCGCGGCGGTCGGGCTGTAACCCCCCCCTGCACCCCCCTCCCCGA
GTTGCTGAGCACGGCCCGGCTTCGGGTGCGGGGCTCCGTGCGGGGCGTGGCGCGGGGCTCGCCGTGCCGG
GCGGGGGGTGGCGGCAGGTGGGGGTGCCGGGCGGGGCGGGGCCGCCTCGGGCCGGGGAGGGCTCGGGGGA
GGGGCGCGGCGGCCCCCGGAGCGCCGGCGGCTGTCGAGGCGCGGCGAGCCGCAGCCATTGCCTTTTATGG
TAATCGTGCGAGAGGGCGCAGGGACTTCCTTTGTCCCAAATCTGTGCGGAGCCGAAATCTGGGAGGCGCC
GCCGCACCCCCTCTAGCGGGCGCGGGGCGAAGCGGTGCGGCGCCGGCAGGAAGGAAATGGGCGGGGAGGG
CCTTCGTGCGTCGCCGCGCCGCCGTCCCCTTCTCCATCTCCAGCCTCGGGGCTGTCCGCAGGGGGACGGC
TGCCTTCGGGGGGGACGGGGCAGGGCGGGGTTCGGCTTCTGGCGTGTGACCGGCGGGGTTTATATCTTCC
CTTCTCTGTTCCTCCGCAGCCCCCAAGCTAGCGCTAAGCTTGCCACCATGCGCTCTAGAGGCGTCCAAGT
CGAAACCATTAGTCCCGGCGATGGCAGAACATTTCCTAAAAGGGGACAAACATGTGTCGTCCATTATACA
GGCATGTTGGAGGACGGCAAAAAGGTGGACAGTAGTAGAGATCGCAATAAACCTTTCAAATTCATGTTGG
GAAAACAAGAAGTCATTAGGGGATGGGAGGAGGGCGTGGCTCAAATGTCCGTCGGCCAACGCGCTAAGCT
CACCATCAGCCCCGACTACGCATACGGCGCTACCGGACATCCCGGAATTATTCCCCCTCACGCTACCTTG
GTGTTTGACGTCGAACTGTTGAAGCTCGAGACTAGAGGAGTGCAGGTGGAGACTATCTCCCCAGGAGACG
GGCGCACCTTCCCCAAGCGCGGCCAGACCTGCGTGGAGCACTACACCGGGATGCTTGAAGATGGAAAGAA
AGTTGATTCCTCCCGGGACAGAAACAAGCCCTTTAAGTTTATGCTAGGCAAGCAGGAGGTGATCCGAGGC
TGGGAAGAAGGGGTTGCCCAGATGAGTGTGGGTCAGAGAGCCAAACTGACTATATCTCCAGATTGTGCCT
ATGGTGCCACTGGGCACCCAGGCATCATCCCACCACATACCACTCTCGTCTTCGATGTGGAGCTTCTAAA
ACTGGAAACTAGTGAACCGGTAGTGAGCAAGGGCGAGGAGGATAACATGGCCATCATCAAGGAGTTCATG
CGCTTCAAGGTGCACATGGAGGGCTCCGTGAACGGCCACGAGTTCGAGATCGAGGGCGAGGGCGAGGGCC
GCCCCTACGAGGGCACCCAGACCGCCAAGCTGAAGGTGACCAAGGGTGGCCCCCTGCCCTTCGCCTGGGA
CATCCTGTCCCCTCAGTTCATGTACGGCTCCAAGGCCTACGTGAAGCACCCCGCCGACATCCCCGACTAC
TTGAAGCTGTCCTTCCCCGAGGGCTTCAAGTGGGAGCGCGTGATGAACTTCGAGGACGGCGGCGTGGTGA
CCGTGACCCAGGACTCCTCCCTGCAGGACGGCGAGTTCATCTACAAGGTGAAGCTGCGCGGCACCAACTT
CCCCTCCGACGGCCCCGTAATGCAGAAGAAGACCATGGGCTGGGAGGCCTCCTCCGAGCGGATGTACCCC
GAGGACGGCGCCCTGAAGGGCGAGATCAAGCAGAGGCTGAAGCTGAAGGACGGCGGCCACTACGACGCTG
AGGTCAAGACCACCTACAAGGCCAAGAAGCCCGTGCAGCTGCCCGGCGCCTACAACGTCAACATCAAGTT
GGACATCACCTCCCACAACGAGGACTACACCATCGTGGAACAGTACGAACGCGCCGAGGGCCGCCACTCC
ACCGGCGGCATGGACGAGCTGTACAAGGGCGCGCCTGTGAGCAAGGGCGAGGAGCTGTTCACCGGGGTGG
TGCCCATCCTGGTCGAGCTGGACGGCGACGTAAACGGCCACAAGTTCAGCGTGTCCGGCGAGGGCGAGGG
CGATGCCACCTACGGCAAGCTGACCCTGAAGTTCATCTGCACCACCGGCAAGCTGCCCGTGCCCTGGCCC
ACCCTCGTGACCACCCTGACCTACGGCGTGCAGTGCTTCAGCCGCTACCCCGACCACATGAAGCAGCACG
ACTTCTTCAAGTCCGCCATGCCCGAAGGCTACGTCCAGGAGCGCACCATCTTCTTCAAGGACGACGGCAA
CTACAAGACCCGCGCCGAGGTGAAGTTCGAGGGCGACACCCTGGTGAACCGCATCGAGCTGAAGGGCATC
GACTTCAAGGAGGACGGCAACATCCTGGGGCACAAGCTGGAGTACAACTACAACAGCCACAACGTCTATA
TCATGGCCGACAAGCAGAAGAACGGCATCAAGGTGAACTTCAAGATCCGCCACAACATCGAGGACGGCAG
CGTGCAGCTCGCCGACCACTACCAGCAGAACACCCCCATCGGCGACGGCCCCGTGCTGCTGCCCGACAAC
CACTACCTGAGCACCCAGTCCGCCCTGAGCAAAGACCCCAACGAGAAGCGCGATCACATGGTCCTGCTGG
AGTTCGTGACCGCCGCCGGGATCACTCTCGGCATGGACGAGCTGTACAAGGCTAGCCGCTCACGCGGCGT
TCAGGTGGAGACTATAAGCCCGGGGGATGGTCGCACTTTTCCTAAACGAGGCCAGACGTGCGTAGTTCAC
TATACCGGCATGCTTGAAGACGGCAAGAAGGTGGATAGCTCTAGGGACCGGAATAAGCCCTTCAAGTTCA
TGCTTGGTAAGCAAGAAGTGATCCGGGGTTGGGAAGAGGGGGTTGCCCAAATGTCAGTCGGACAACGGGC
GAAGTTGACTATTTCTCCTGATTACGCTTATGGTGCGACGGGACATCCTGGCATCATACCGCCTCACGCC
ACTCTTGTCTTTGATGTGGAACTTTTGAAGCTGGAAACGCGAGGGGTTCAAGTTGAGACCATTTCACCGG
GCGATGGCAGAACATTCCCGAAAAGGGGACAAACGTGTGTAGTACACTATACGGGCATGCTCGAAGACGG
GAAAAAGGTTGACTCAAGTAGAGATCGGAACAAGCCTTTCAAGTTCATGTTGGGGAAACAAGAGGTAATA
CGCGGGTGGGAGGAGGGAGTCGCTCAGATGTCTGTAGGCCAAAGGGCGAAGCTCACCATATCACCAGATT
ACGCTTACGGGGCGACGGGCCATCCCGGAATAATACCTCCGCACGCGACACTTGTTTTTGATGTTGAATT
GCTTAAGTTGGAGACCAGCAGATCTGTCGACCGCTCTAGAGGAGTGCAGGTGGAAACCATCTCCCCAGGA
GACGGGCGCACCTTCCCCAAGCGCGGCCAGACCTGCGTGGTGCACTACACCGGGATGCTTGAAGATGGAA
AGAAATTTGACTCCTCCCGGGACAGAAACAAGCCCTTTAAGTTTATGCTAGGCAAGCAGGAGGTGATCCG
AGGCTGGGAAGAAGGGGTTGCCCAGATGAGTGTGGGTCAGAGAGCCAAACTGACTATATCTCCAGATTAT
GCCTATGGTGCCACTGGGCACCCAGGCATCATCCCACCACATGCCACTCTCGTCTTCGATGTGGAGCTTC
TAAAACTGGAAACTAGAGGCGTGCAGGTCGAGACCATCAGCCCCGGCGACGGCCGCACCTTTCCCAAGAG
AGGCCAGACTTGCGTGGTCCACTACACCGGCATGCTGGAGGACGGCAAGAAGTTCGACAGCAGCCGCGAC
CGCAACAAGCCCTTCAAGTTCATGCTGGGCAAACAGGAAGTGATCCGCGGCTGGGAGGAAGGCGTGGCTC
AGATGAGCGTGGGGCAGCGGGCCAAGCTGACCATCAGCCCCGACTATGCCTACGGCGCCACCGGCCACCC
CGGCATCATCCCCCCCCACGCCACCCTGGTGTTCGACGTGGAGCTGCTGAAGCTGGAGACTAGTTAGGAA
TTCAGGATCCAGTCGACTAGTACTTCTCGAGCTCTGTACATGTCCGCGGTCGCGACGTACGCGTATCGAT
GGCGCCAGCTGCAGGCGGCCGCCATATGCATCCTAGGCCTATTAATATTCCGGAGTATACGTAGCCGGCT
AACGTTAACAACCGGTACCTCTAGATAAGTAATGATCATAATCAGCCATATCACATCTGTAGAGGTTTTA
CTTGCTTTAAAAAACCTCCCACACCTCCCCCTGAACCTGAAACATAAAATGAATGCAATTGTTGTTGTTA
ACTTGTTTATTGCAGCTTATAATGGTTACAAATAAAGCAATAGCATCACAAATTTCACAAATAAAGCATT
TTTTTCACTGCATTCTAGTTGTGGTTTGTCCAAACTCATCAATGTATCTTATCATGTCTGGATCAATTCG
TAATCATGTCATAGCTGTTTCCTGTGTGAAATTGTTATCCGCTCACAATTCCACACAACATACGAGCCGG
AAGCATAAAGTGTAAAGCCTGGGGTGCCTAATGAGTGAGCTAACTCACATTAATTGCGTTGCGCTCACTG
CCCGCTTTCCAGTCGGGAAACCTGTCGTGCCAGCTGCATTAATGAATCGGCCAACGCGCGGGGAGAGGCG
GTTTGCGTATTGGGCGCTCTTCCGCTTCCTCGCTCACTGACTCGCTGCGCTCGGTCGTTCGGCTGCGGCG
AGCGGTATCAGCTCACTCAAAGGCGGTAATACGGTTATCCACAGAATCAGGGGATAACGCAGGAAAGAAC
ATGTGAGCAAAAGGCCAGCAAAAGGCCAGGAACCGTAAAAAGGCCGCGTTGCTGGCGTTTTTCCATAGGC
TCCGCCCCCCTGACGAGCATCACAAAAATCGACGCTCAAGTCAGAGGTGGCGAAACCCGACAGGACTATA
AAGATACCAGGCGTTTCCCCCTGGAAGCTCCCTCGTGCGCTCTCCTGTTCCGACCCTGCCGCTTACCGGA
TACCTGTCCGCCTTTCTCCCTTCGGGAAGCGTGGCGCTTTCTCATAGCTCACGCTGTAGGTATCTCAGTT
CGGTGTAGGTCGTTCGCTCCAAGCTGGGCTGTGTGCACGAACCCCCCGTTCAGCCCGACCGCTGCGCCTT
ATCCGGTAACTATCGTCTTGAGTCCAACCCGGTAAGACACGACTTATCGCCACTGGCAGCAGCCACTGGT
AACAGGATTAGCAGAGCGAGGTATGTAGGCGGTGCTACAGAGTTCTTGAAGTGGTGGCCTAACTACGGCT
ACACTAGAAGAACAGTATTTGGTATCTGCGCTCTGCTGAAGCCAGTTACCTTCGGAAAAAGAGTTGGTAG
CTCTTGATCCGGCAAACAAACCACCGCTGGTAGCGGTGGTTTTTTTGTTTGCAAGCAGCAGATTACGCGC
AGAAAAAAAGGATCTCAAGAAGATCCTTTGATCTTTTCTACGGGGTCTGACGCTCAGTGGAACGAAAACT
CACGTTAAGGGATTTTGGTCATGAGATTATCAAAAAGGATCTTCACCTAGATCCTTTTAAATTAAAAATG
AAGTTTTAAATCAATCTAAAGTATATATGAGTAAACTTGGTCTGACAGTTACCAATGCTTAATCAGTGAG
GCACCTATCTCAGCGATCTGTCTATTTCGTTCATCCATAGTTGCCTGACTCCCCGTCGTGTAGATAACTA
CGATACGGGAGGGCTTACCATCTGGCCCCAGTGCTGCAATGATACCGCGAGACCCACGCTCACCGGCTCC
AGATTTATCAGCAATAAACCAGCCAGCCGGAAGGGCCGAGCGCAGAAGTGGTCCTGCAACTTTATCCGCC
TCCATCCAGTCTATTAATTGTTGCCGGGAAGCTAGAGTAAGTAGTTCGCCAGTTAATAGTTTGCGCAACG
TTGTTGCCATTGCTACAGGCATCGTGGTGTCACGCTCGTCGTTTGGTATGGCTTCATTCAGCTCCGGTTC
CCAACGATCAAGGCGAGTTACATGATCCCCCATGTTGTGCAAAAAAGCGGTTAGCTCCTTCGGTCCTCCG
ATCGTTGTCAGAAGTAAGTTGGCCGCAGTGTTATCACTCATGGTTATGGCAGCACTGCATAATTCTCTTA
CTGTCATGCCATCCGTAAGATGCTTTTCTGTGACTGGTGAGTACTCAACCAAGTCATTCTGAGAATAGTG
TATGCGGCGACCGAGTTGCTCTTGCCCGGCGTCAATACGGGATAATACCGCGCCACATAGCAGAACTTTA
AAAGTGCTCATCATTGGAAAACGTTCTTCGGGGCGAAAACTCTCAAGGATCTTACCGCTGTTGAGATCCA
GTTCGATGTAACCCACTCGTGCACCCAACTGATCTTCAGCATCTTTTACTTTCACCAGCGTTTCTGGGTG
AGCAAAAACAGGAAGGCAAAATGCCGCAAAAAAGGGAATAAGGGCGACACGGAAATGTTGAATACTCATA
CTCTTCCTTTTTCAATATTATTGAAGCATTTATCAGGGTTATTGTCTCATGAGCGGATACATATTTGAAT
GTATTTAGAAAAATAAACAAATAGGGGTTCCGCGCACATTTCCCCGAAAAGTGCCACCTGACGTCTAAGA
AACCATTATTATCATGACATTAACCTATAAAAATAGGCGTATCACGAGGCCCTTTCGTCTCGCGCGTTTC
GGTGATGACGGTGAAAACCTCTGACACATGCAGCTCCCGGAGACGGTCACAGCTTGTCTGTAAGCGGATG
CCGGGAGCAGACAAGCCCGTCAGGGCGCGTCAGCGGGTGTTGGCGGGTGTCGGGGCTGGCTTAACTATGC
GGCATCAGAGCAGATTGTACTGAGAGTGCACCATATGCGGTGTGAAATACCGCACAGATGCGTAAGGAGA
AAATACCGCATCAGGCGCCATTCGCCATTCAGGCTGCGCAACTGTTGGGAAGGGCGATCGGTGCGGGCCT
CTTCGCTATTACGCCAGCTGGCGAAAGGGGGATGTGCTGCAAGGCGATTAAGTTGGGTAACGCCAGGGTT
TTCCCAGTCACGACGTTGTAAAACGACGGCCAGTGCCAAGTTGGGATCTTTGCATTGGCCCACGGCTCTC
AGGATGGGGATGCTCCCCTTCAGCACCCGGTTCCCCTTGGAAACTGATGGTCCTGGCTCTGTGGCATGGC
AGTGGCACTGTGAGGAGCCCCCTACCAGCAGCACACAGTGGGGTTGGCACTGCCACGCTCCGGATGCCGC
GCTCTGATCCAACCCCATAATCAAGGGAACCCGAATTGCCCCATCATTGCCCCCACCACCCCCATCCTGC
CGGGCCCTCACACCCCACGCTGCCTTCTGGTGACATTCCCCAGCCCAAACCCACGGCTTCATGGCTACCG
CGGGGCATTTCCCATTGCCGCCCCATTATCAGCTCTGCACACCTCCCGCTGTACCCATGCCTCGTGGCTG
CCCTTCTTTGACGTATAATCTTCTAATTAATACCCGGCCTTGTCAAAGTGGAGCACAAACGTTAATTAAT
TCCCCAGCAGGCAGGTAATTAACAGTGTGACTCCCTTTTTGCTGCGAGTGGGGCTGATACAGAGAGATGT
GGCACTATGGAGCCCACGGGGTCCTGGCACTGGGTGCCCACGGAGGTCCCCATGTGCTGCAGTGTCACCG
CCTCCGAGGAGACAGTATTGTCCCTGCGGTGTCCCTGCAGCTCAGCTCTGTCCACAGGGCCACCTCCAGT
TTGGAGGGGACACAATGCAGCCCCGATGCAACCCATCCTCGCAGCATCCCAGGGACAAAGACCCCACTGC
AAGACCGCACACAGGGCTGGGTCCCGCTCCCCTAATATCTACAGTGCTTCTTGCATGGCCCCTTAATCAA
TGCAGTTAATCAGCATGCGCTCATGCACCGCTCTGGAGCTGCAAAGCCCCTCGCAGCGCTGCTCACCAAC
ACCGCGCACCGCCCCGGCCCAGCCTGCAGCACGCGCTGCAAACAGGAAAGAAACAAAATATTGCCCAAAT
GTAGGCAAAGGCATTCGGCTGCCTTGACCTCCGCCGGGCCGGGCCCTGCCTGACTCAGCTCCTTACTCAG
CGCTCGCTTCCTCCCTCCGGCTGCCACCGCCGCAGCGCACACCCTGACAAAGAGTGGCCCTTAACGGGCT
CTGAGGTGCACCCAGCAGTGCACTCAGCAGTCCAAGGGCCGGCCTGGAGGTTTGCACCGCTACGTGCTGA
CATTAGCATTGAACTTGGCCCTGGGTAGTGCTGCAGGCCGGGCGGGGTGGGTGTAGAGAGTGCAGCGCGC
GTTGCACCCGGTGCCCCTTCCCCTCCCTTGCATCCCAGCAGGCTGCACCCCAGCACCAGGCCCGTGCATG
CATGCTCCTGGTGTTATTGCAGCCTGGTGCATGCATGCGTCTTGATGGTGCAGCGCTGTGCATGCATCCT
CCTTGGTGTGTAGCAGTCTAGTGCATGCATACCCCTCGGTGTTATTGCTGCTCTGTGCACGCACGCTCAT
TGTATCACTTCATCCCAGTGCATGCACTCACACTGGAGCGATTGCTGCTCGGTGCACGCACACTCATTGT
ATCACTGCAGCTCAGTGGCTGCACGCACACCGGTGTTATTGCTGCTCGGTGCGTGCATGCACATCAGTGT
CGCTGCAGCTCAGTGCATGCACGCTCATTGCCCATCGCTATCCCTGCCTCTCCTGCTGGCGCTCCCCGGG
AGGTGACTTCAAGGGGACCGCAGGACCACCTCGGGGGTGGGGGGAGGGCTGCACACGCGGACCCCGCTCC
CCCTCCCCAACAAAGCACTGTGGAATCAAAAAGGGGGGAGGGGGGATGGAGGGGCGCGTCACACCCCCGC
CCCACACCCTCACC
